>Addgene plasmid #70647 | pMXs-C9orf114-flag | depositor partial sequence | sequence record 126514 | RTVfor
TCTAGACTGCCGGATCTAGCTAGTTAATTAAGGCACCATGGCGGAGCGCGGCAGGAAGCGGCCGTGCGGC
CCGGGTGAACACGGCCAAAGGATTGAGTGGCGAAAATGGAAGCAACAGAAGAAAGAGGAGAAAAAAAAAT
GGAAGGATCTCAAGCTGATGAAAAAACTGGAGCGGCAGCGGGCACAGGAGGAACAGGCAAAGCGCCTGGA
AGAGGAGGAGGCAGCGGCAGAGAAGGAGGACCGCGGGCGGCCCTACACACTGAGCGTAGCCCTGCCGGGC
TCCATCCTGGACAATGCTCAGTCGCCGGAGCTTCGCACCTACTTGGCCGGTCAGATTGCCAGAGCCTGTG
CCATCTTCTGTGTGGATGAGATCGTGGTGTTTGATGAGGAGGGCCAGGATGCCAAGACTGTGGAGGGGGA
ATTCACAGGAGTTGGGAAGAAGGGGCAGGCGTGCGTACAGCTGGCCCGGATCCTGCAGTACCTGGAGTGT
CCACAGTACCTGAGGAAGGCGTTCTTCCCCAAGCACCAGGATCTACAGTTTGCAGGGCTCCTGAACCCCC
TGGACAGCCCCCACCACATGCGTCAGGATGAGGAATCCGAGTTCCGAGAGGGCATCGTGGTGGATCGGCC
CACCCGGCCAGGCCACGGCTCCTTTGTCAACTGTGGCATGAAAAAGGAGGTGAAGATTGACAAGAACCTG
GAGCCCGGGCTTCGGGTGACTGTGCGACTGAACCAGCAGCAGCACCCAGACTGCAAGACCTACCATGGCA
AAGTGGTATCATC
