>Addgene plasmid #70647 | pMXs-C9orf114-flag | addgene partial sequence | sequence record 128312 | pBMN5 5'-GCTTGGATACACGCCGC-3'
TCCTCTAGACTGCCGGATCTAGCTAGTTAATTAAGGCACCATGGCGGAGCGCGGCAGGAAGCGGCCGTGC
GGCCCGGGTGAACACGGCCAAAGGATTGAGTGGCGAAAATGGAAGCAACAGAAGAAAGAGGAGAAAAAAA
AATGGAAGGATCTCAAGCTGATGAAAAAACTGGAGCGGCAGCGGGCACAGGAGGAACAGGCAAAGCGCCT
GGAAGAGGAGGAGGCAGCGGCAGAGAAGGAGGACCGCGGGCGGCCCTACACACTGAGCGTAGCCCTGCCG
GGCTCCATCCTGGACAATGCTCAGTCGCCGGAGCTTCGCACCTACTTGGCCGGTCAGATTGCCAGAGCCT
GTGCCATCTTCTGTGTGGATGAGATCGTGGTGTTTGATGAGGAGGGCCAGGATGCCAAGACTGTGGAGGG
GGAATTCACAGGAGTTGGGAAGAAGGGGCAGGCGTGCGTACAGCTGGCCCGGATCCTGCAGTACCTGGAG
TGTCCACAGTACCTGAGGAAGGCGTTCTTCCCCAAGCACCAGGATCTACAGTTTGCAGGGCTCCTGAACC
CCCTGGACAGCCCCCACCACATGCGTCAGGATGAGGAATCCGAGTTCCGAGAGGGCATCGTGGTGGATCG
GCCCACCCGGCCAGGCCACGGCTCCTTTGTCAACTGTGGCATGAAAAAGGAGGTGAAGATTGACAAGAAC
CTGGAGCCCGGGCTTCGGGTGACTGTGCGACTGAACCAGCAGCAGCACCCAGACTGCAAGACCTACCATG
GCAAAGTGGTATCATCGCAGGACCCTCGCACCAAAGCTGGTCTCTACTGGGGCTACACCGTCCGACTGGC
TTCCTGCCTCAGTGCTGTGTTTGCTGAGGCCCCCTTCCAAGATGGGTATGACCTGACCATCGGGACGTCA
GAGCGCGGCTCAGATGTGGCCTCTGCCCAGCTTCCCAACTTCAGGCATGCTCTTGTGGTGTTCGGGGGCC
TCCAGGGTCTGGAAGCTGGAGCGGATGCTGACCCC
