>Addgene plasmid #70647 | pMXs-C9orf114-flag | addgene partial sequence | sequence record 132650 | pLP-LNCX-rev 5'-CCCCCTTTTTCTGGAGACTA-3'
TCGACTTAGCCCTCCCACACATAACCAGAGGGCAGCAATTCACGAATCCCAACTGCCGTCGGCTGTCCAT
CACTGTCCTTCACTATGGCTTTGATCCCAGGATGCAGATCGAGAAGCACCTGTCGGCACCGTCCGCAGGG
GCTCAAGATGCCCCTGNTTCTCATTTCCGATCGCGACGATACAAGTCAGGTTGCCAGCTGCCGCAGCAGC
AGCAGTGCCCAGCACCACGAGTTCTGCACAAGGTCCCCCAGTAAAATGATATACATTGACACCAGTGAAG
ATGCGGCCGTCGCTAGAGAGAGCTGCGCTGGCGACGCTGTAGTCTTCAGAGATGGGGATGCTGTTGATTG
TAGCCGTTGCTCTTTCAATGAGGGTGGATTCTTCTTGAGACAAAGGAACCATGGTTGTGGCCATATTATC
ATCGTGTTTTTCAAAGGAAAACCACGTCCCCGTGGTTCGGGGGGCCTAGACGTTTTTTTAACCTCGACTA
AACACATGTAAAGCATGTGCACCGAGGCCCCAGATCAGATCCCATACAATGGGGTACCTTCTGGGCATCC
TTCAGCCCCTTGTTGAATACGCTTGAGGAGAGCCATTTGACTCTTTCCACAACTATCCAACTCACAACGT
GGCACTGGGGTTGTGCCGCCTTTGCAGGTGTATCTTATACACGTGGCTTTTGGCCGCAGAGGCACCTGTC
GCCAGGTGGGGGGTTCCGCTGCCTGCAAAGGGTCGCTACAGACGTTGTTTGTCTTCAAGAAGCTTCCAGA
GGAACTGCTTCCTTCACGACATTCAACAGACCTTGCATTCCTTTGGCGAGAGGGGAAAGACCCCTAGGAA
TGCTCGTCAAGAAGACAGGGCCAGGTTTCCNGGGCCCTCACATTGCCAAAAGACGGCAATATGGTGGAAA
ATAACATATAGACAAACGCACACCGGCCTTATTCCAAGCGGCT
