>Addgene plasmid #70647 | pMXs-C9orf114-flag | addgene partial sequence | sequence record 135619 | pCDH-rev 5'-GCATTCCTTTGGCGAGAG-3'
GGGCCAGGTTTCCGGGCCCTCACATTGCCAAAAGACGGCAATATGGTGGAAAATAACATATAGACAAACG
CACACCGGCCTTATTCCAAGCGGCTTCGGCCAGTAACGTTAGGGGGGGGGGAGGGAGAGGGGGGGGGGG
