>Addgene plasmid #70647 | pMXs-C9orf114-flag | addgene partial sequence | sequence record 141677 | hC9orf-F 5'-tctgcccagcttcccaactt-3'
TCTGGAAGCTGGAGCGGATGCTGACCCCAACCTGGAGGTGGCTGAACCCAGTGTCCTCTTTGACCTGTAC
GTCAATACCTGTCCTGGCCAGGGTAGCCGTACCATCCGCACGGAGGAAGCCATCCTCATCTCCCTGGCCG
CCCTGCAGCCTGGCCTCATCCAGGCGGGTGCCCGGCACACCGCAGGAGGCGGTGGAGGCGGTGCAGGCGA
CTACAAAGACCATGACGGTGATTATAAAGATCATGACATTGATTACAAGGATGACGATGACAAGTAATAA
TAAATTCCGCCCCCCCCCCCCCTCTCC
