[The description below was written by a language model from this plasmid's Addgene catalogue record.]
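Description:
pMXs-C9orf114-flag is a retroviral mammalian expression plasmid built on the pMXS-IRES-Blast backbone. It carries the human C9orf114 coding sequence, a gene now listed under the symbol SPOUT1 and also known as CENP-32 or HSPC109. The insert is fused at its C terminus to a 3X FLAG epitope supplied by the backbone, so the encoded protein can be detected or immunoprecipitated with anti-FLAG reagents. In bacteria the plasmid is maintained under ampicillin selection. The record does not state its copy number, and no feature table is provided, so the origin of replication and the exact layout of elements are not documented here.

The record does not name the promoter. In pMXs-family vectors generally, which are derived from Moloney murine leukemia virus, transcription of the insert is driven by the 5' long terminal repeat, and a packaging signal allows the genomic RNA to be incorporated into virions when the plasmid is introduced into a packaging cell line that supplies the viral proteins in trans. As the backbone name indicates, an IRES downstream of the insert links a blasticidin resistance gene to the same transcript. Transduced cells that survive blasticidin selection are therefore expected to also express the tagged protein from the integrated provirus.

The stated purpose is simply expression of FLAG-tagged C9orf114. The associated publication concerns the identification and characterization of essential genes in the human genome, which suggests the construct served to express this poorly characterized gene product stably in human cells for follow-up study, although the record does not specify the experiments.
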