Addgene plasmid #70647: pMXs-C9orf114-flag
Purpose: Expresses C9orf114 with FLAG-tag epitope.
Depositing lab: David Sabatini. Depositing organization: Whitehead Institute for Biomedical Research. Publication: Identification and characterization of essential genes in the human genome. Wang T, Birsoy K, Hughes NW, Krupczak KM, Post Y, Wei JJ, Lander ES, Sabatini DM. Science. 2015 Oct 15. pii: aac7041. 10.1126/science.aac7041 PubMed 26472758.
Backbone
  Vector backbone: pMXS-IRES-Blast
  Vector type: Mammalian Expression, Retroviral
  Selectable markers: Blasticidin
Growth in bacteria
  Bacterial resistance: Ampicillin, 100 μg/mL
  Growth temperature: 37°C
  Growth strain: NEB Stable
  Copy number: Unknown
Gene/Insert
  Gene/Insert name: C9orf114
  Species: H. sapiens (human)
  Entrez Gene: SPOUT1 (a.k.a. C9orf114, CENP-32, HSPC109)
  Tag / fusion protein: 3X FLAG (C terminal on backbone)
Terms and licenses: Academic/Nonprofit Terms; Industry Terms: Not Available to Industry
How to cite: pMXs-C9orf114-flag was a gift from David Sabatini (Addgene plasmid # 70647 ; http://n2t.net/addgene:70647 ; RRID:Addgene_70647)
